>Addgene plasmid #16311 | xfz2/pCS2+ | addgene partial sequence | sequence record 22783 | SP6 5'-ATTTAGGTGACACTATAG-3'
CNTCGATTCGAATTCATGCAGGGTGTCACCAGAGCCTCCATTCTTCTGATTATTTATCACCTCTTCACCC
TCAGCCTTGGGCAACTCCATGGAGAAAAGGGCATCTCTGTGCCAGAACATGGCTTCTGCCAGCCCATCTC
TATCCCTCTCTGCACAGACATTGCCTACAACCAGACCATCATGCCCAACCTCTTGGGTCACACTAACCAG
GAGGACGCTGGACTGGAGGTCCACCAGTTCTATCCGCTAGTCAAGGTCCAGTGTAGTTCTGAGCTGCGGT
TCTTTCTGTGCTCCATGTATGCCCCGGTTTGCACGGTGCTGGAGCAGGCCATCCCTCCGTGCCGATCTAT
ATGTGAGCGGGCAAGACATGGCTGTGAGGCCCTCATGAACAAGTTTGGCTTCCAGTGGCCTGAAAGACTA
AGGTGTGAGAACTTTCCACGTCATGGAGCGGAGCAGATTTGTGTTGGGCAGAACCACTCTGAAGATGGAG
GTCCTACTCTTCTAACCACCAGTCCACCCCACCATGGCACTCCTGGGCCACCCATCTATGCCACACTGGA
CCACCCGTTTCATTGTCCTAGGGTGCTGAAGGTCCCCTCTTACCTCAACTACAGGTTCTTGGGAGAGAAG
GACTGTGCTGCTCCATGTGAACCAACCAAAAGCGATGGTTTTATGTTTTTCAGTCAAGATGAGATCCGCT
TCGCCCGCATTTGGATTCTCATCTGGTCTGTGCTGTGTTGTGCATCCACCTTCATTACTGTGACCACCTA
CTTGGTGGACATGCAGAGGTTCCGCTATCCAGAAAGGCCCATCATATTCCTGTCTGGGTGCTACACCATG
GTGTCCGTGGCCTACATTGCAGGGTTTGTACTGGGCGACAAGGTGGTCTGCAATGNANNNTTTTCANAGG
ACGGCTACAAAACTGTCGTACAGGGGACTAAGAN
