[The description below was written by a language model from this plasmid's Addgene catalogue record.]
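Description:
xfz2/pCS2+ is a vertebrate expression plasmid carrying the Xenopus laevis frizzled-2 gene (fzd2, also called fz2 or xfz2) in the pCS2+ backbone. The backbone is about 4.1 kb and the insert about 1.7 kb, cloned by restriction digestion between EcoRI at the 5′ end and XhoI at the 3′ end, with both sites preserved so the insert can be excised again. The plasmid is maintained in E. coli at high copy number under ampicillin selection. No feature table accompanies the record, so the promoter, polyadenylation signal and origin of replication are not explicitly listed. pCS2+ is generally known as a dual-purpose vector, with a strong CMV-derived promoter and SV40 late polyadenylation signal for expression in vertebrate cells and embryos, plus flanking phage promoters for in vitro transcription. The use of SP6 and T3 as the 5′ and 3′ sequencing primers fits that layout.

Frizzled-2 belongs to the frizzled family of seven-pass transmembrane receptors for Wnt ligands. The associated publication describes its strong expression in the developing eye, otic vesicle and somites of Xenopus. The depositor notes that sense transcripts are produced by linearising with NotI and transcribing with SP6, which yields RNA containing the coding region followed by the vector's downstream sequences. This points to the construct's main use: making synthetic xfz2 mRNA for microinjection into Xenopus embryos in gain-of-function studies of Wnt signalling. No epitope tags, reporters or mutations are recorded for the insert.
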