Addgene plasmid #16311: xfz2/pCS2+
Depositing lab: Peter Klein. Depositing organization: University of Pennsylvania. Publication: Xenopus frizzled-2 is expressed highly in the developing eye, otic vesicle and somites. Deardorff MA, Klein PS. Mech Dev. 1999 Sep . 87(1-2):229-33. 10.1016/S0925-4773(99)00161-6 PubMed 10495293.
Backbone
  Vector backbone: pCS2+
  Backbone size w/o insert (bp): 4095
  Vector type: Vertebrate expression
Growth in bacteria
  Bacterial resistance: Ampicillin, 100 μg/mL
  Growth temperature: 37°C
  Growth strain: DH5alpha
  Copy number: High Copy
Gene/Insert
  Gene/Insert name: frizzled-2 (alt names: fz2; xfz2)
  Species: X. laevis (frog)
  Insert size (bp): 1700
  Entrez Gene: fzd2 (a.k.a. frizzled2, xfz2)
  Cloning method: Restriction Enzyme; 5′ cloning site EcoRI (not destroyed); 3′ cloning site XhoI (not destroyed)
  Sequencing primers: 5′ SP6; 3′ T3
Terms and licenses: Academic/Nonprofit Terms; Industry Terms: Not Available to Industry
Depositor comments: For sense transcripts, cut with NotI and transcribe with SP6.
How to cite: xfz2/pCS2+ was a gift from Peter Klein (Addgene plasmid # 16311 ; http://n2t.net/addgene:16311 ; RRID:Addgene_16311)
